>Addgene plasmid #188742 | pLEX_305-N-dTAG-FRA1 | addgene full sequence | sequence record 380346 | Addgene NGS Result
CTCGAGGCCTGCAGGTTGCGCCTTTTCCAAGGCAGCCCTGGGTTTGCGCAGGGACGCGGCTGCTCTGGGC
GTGGTTCCGGGAAACGCAGCGGCGCCGACCCTGGGTCTCGCACATTCTTCACGTCCGTTCGCAGCGTCAC
CCGGATCTTCGCCGCTACCCTTGTGGGCCCCCCGGCGACGCTTCCTGCTCCGCCCCTAAGTCGGGAAGGT
TCCTTGCGGTTCGCGGCGTGCCGGACGTGACAAACGGAAGCCGCACGTCTCACTAGTACCCTCGCAGACG
GACAGCGCCAGGGAGCAATGGCAGCGCGCCGACCGCGATGGGCTGTGGCCAATAGCGGCTGCTCAGCAGG
GCGCGCCGAGAGCAGCGGCCGGGAAGGGGCGGTGCGGGAGGCGGGGTGTGGGGCGGTAGTGTGGGCCCTG
TTCCTGCCCGCGCGGTGTTCCGCATTCTGCAAGCCTCCGGAGCGCACGTCGGCAGTCGGCTCCCTCGTTG
ACCGAATCACCGACCTCTCTCCCCAGGGGCTAGCATGGGAGTGCAGGTGGAAACCATCTCCCCAGGAGAC
GGGCGCACCTTCCCCAAGCGCGGCCAGACCTGCGTGGTGCACTACACCGGGATGCTTGAAGATGGAAAGA
AAGTTGATTCCTCCCGGGACAGAAACAAGCCCTTTAAGTTTATGCTAGGCAAGCAGGAGGTGATCCGAGG
CTGGGAAGAAGGGGTTGCCCAGATGAGTGTGGGTCAGAGAGCCAAACTGACTATATCTCCAGATTATGCC
TATGGTGCCACTGGGCACCCAGGCATCATCCCACCACATGCCACTCTCGTCTTCGATGTGGAGCTTCTAA
AACTGGAAGGCGGCTACCCCTACGACGTGCCCGACTACGCCGGCTATCCGTATGATGTCCCGGACTATGC
AGGCATCGATAGATCAACAAGTTTGTACAAAAAAGCAGGCTTTATGTACCGAGACTACGGGGAACCGGGA
CCGAGCTCCGGGGCTGGCAGCCCGTACGGTCGCCCCGCGCAGCCCCCGCAAGCTCAGGCACAGACCGCCC
AGCAGCAGAAGTTCCACCTTGTGCCAAGCATCGACAGCAGCAGCCAGGAACTGCACTGGATGGTGCAGCC
TCATTTCCTGGGACCCACTGGCTATCCCCGACCTCTGGCCTATCCCCAGTACAGTCCCCCTCAGCCCCGG
CCAGGAGTCATACGAGCCCTAGGGCCACCTCCGGGGGTGCGTCGCAGGCCCTGCGAGCAGATCAGCCCAG
AGGAGGAAGAGCGCCGCAGGGTGAGACGCGAGCGGAACAAGCTAGCAGCTGCTAAGTGCAGAAACCGAAG
AAAGGAGCTGACAGACTTCCTGCAGGCGGAGACCGACAAATTGGAGGATGAGAAATCGGGGCTGCAGCGA
GAGATTGAAGAGCTGCAGAAGCAGAAGGAACGCCTTGAGCTGGTGCTGGAAGCCCATCGCCCCATCTGCA
AAATCCCAGAAGGAGACAAGAAGGACCCAGGTGGTTCTGGCAGCACCAGCGGTGCTAGCAGCCCACCAGC
CCCCGGCCGCCCAGTGCCTTGCATCTCCCTTTCTCCAGGACCCGTACTTGAACCGGAAGCACTGCATACC
CCCACGCTCATGACCACACCCTCTCTGACTCCTTTTACTCCGAGTCTGGTTTTCACCTATCCTAGCACAC
CAGAACCTTGCTCCTCCGCTCACCGAAAGAGTAGCAGCAGCAGTGGCGACCCCTCCTCCGACCCCCTGGG
CTCTCCTACACTCCTGGCTTTGTGAACCCAGCTTTCTTGTACAAAGTGGTTACCGGTTAGTAATGAACTA
GTTAAGTCGACAATCAACGCGTTAAGTCGACAATCAACCTCTGGATTACAAAATTTGTGAAAGATTGACT
GGTATTCTTAACTATGTTGCTCCTTTTACGCTATGTGGATACGCTGCTTTAATGCCTTTGTATCATGCTA
TTGCTTCCCGTATGGCTTTCATTTTCTCCTCCTTGTATAAATCCTGGTTGCTGTCTCTTTATGAGGAGTT
GTGGCCCGTTGTCAGGCAACGTGGCGTGGTGTGCACTGTGTTTGCTGACGCAACCCCCACTGGTTGGGGC
ATTGCCACCACCTGTCAGCTCCTTTCCGGGACTTTCGCTTTCCCCCTCCCTATTGCCACGGCGGAACTCA
TCGCCGCCTGCCTTGCCCGCTGCTGGACAGGGGCTCGGCTGTTGGGCACTGACAATTCCGTGGTGTTGTC
GGGGAAATCATCGTCCTTTCCTTGGCTGCTCGCCTGTGTTGCCACCTGGATTCTGCGCGGGACGTCCTTC
TGCTACGTCCCTTCGGCCCTCAATCCAGCGGACCTTCCTTCCCGCGGCCTGCTGCCGGCTCTGCGGCCTC
TTCCGCGTCTTCGCCTTCGCCCTCAGACGAGTCGGATCTCCCTTTGGGCCGCCTCCCCGCGTCGACTTTA
AGACCAATGACTTACAAGGCAGCTGTAGATCTTAGCCACTTTTTAAAAGAAAAGGGGGGACTGGAAGGGC
TAATTCACTCCCAACGAAGACAAGATCTGCTTTTTGCTTGTACTGGGTCTCTCTGGTTAGACCAGATCTG
AGCCTGGGAGCTCTCTGGCTAACTAGGGAACCCACTGCTTAAGCCTCAATAAAGCTTGCCTTGAGTGCTT
CAAGTAGTGTGTGCCCGTCTGTTGTGTGACTCTGGTAACTAGAGATCCCTCAGACCCTTTTAGTCAGTGT
GGAAAATCTCTAGCAGTACGTATAGTAGTTCATGTCATCTTATTATTCAGTATTTATAACTTGCAAAGAA
ATGAATATCAGAGAGTGAGAGGAACTTGTTTATTGCAGCTTATAATGGTTACAAATAAAGCAATAGCATC
ACAAATTTCACAAATAAAGCATTTTTTTCACTGCATTCTAGTTGTGGTTTGTCCAAACTCATCAATGTAT
CTTATCATGTCTGGCTCTAGCTATCCCGCCCCTAACTCCGCCCATCCCGCCCCTAACTCCGCCCAGTTCC
GCCCATTCTCCGCCCCATGGCTGACTAATTTTTTTTATTTATGCAGAGGCCGAGGCCGCCTCGGCCTCTG
AGCTATTCCAGAAGTAGTGAGGAGGCTTTTTTGGAGGCCTAGGGACGTACCCAATTCGCCCTATAGTGAG
TCGTATTACGCGCGCTCACTGGCCGTCGTTTTACAACGTCGTGACTGGGAAAACCCTGGCGTTACCCAAC
TTAATCGCCTTGCAGCACATCCCCCTTTCGCCAGCTGGCGTAATAGCGAAGAGGCCCGCACCGATCGCCC
TTCCCAACAGTTGCGCAGCCTGAATGGCGAATGGG
[124 nt withheld, positions 3326-3449]
C
[91 nt withheld, positions 3451-3541]
A
[49 nt withheld, positions 3543-3591]
CCTTTGACGTTGGAGTCCACGTTCTTT
[37 nt withheld, positions 3619-3655]
ACCCTATCTCGGTCTATTCTTTTGATTTATAAGGGATTTTGCCGATTTCGGCCTATTGGTTAAAAAATGA
GCTGATTTAACAAAAATTTAACGCGAATTTTAACAAAATATTAACGCTTACAATTTAGGTGGCACTTTTC
GGGGAAATGTGCGCGGAACCCCTATTTGTTTATTTTTCTAAATACATTCAAATATGTATCCGCTCATGAG
ACAATAACCCTGATAAATGCTTCAATAATATTGAAAAAGGAAGAGTATGAGTATTCAACATTTCCGTGTC
GCCCTTATTCCCTTTTTTGCGGCATTTTGCCTTCCTGTTTTTGCTCACCCAGAAACGCTGGTGAAAGTAA
AAGATGCTGAAGATCAGTTGGGTGCACGAGTGGGTTACATCGAACTGGATCTCAACAGCGGTAAGATCCT
TGAGAGTTTTCGCCCCGAAGAACGTTTTCCAATGATGAGCACTTTTAAAGTTCTGCTATGTGGCGCGGTA
TTATCCCGTATTGACGCCGGGCAAGAGCAACTCGGTCGCCGCATACACTATTCTCAGAATGACTTGGTTG
AGTACTCACCAGTCACAGAAAAGCATCTTACGGATGGCATGACAGTAAGAGAATTATGCAGTGCTGCCAT
AACCATGAGTGATAACACTGCGGCCAACTTACTTCTGACAACGATCGGAGGACCGAAGGAGCTAACCGCT
TTTTTGCACAACATGGGGGATCATGTAACTCGCCTTGATCGTTGGGAACCGGAGCTGAATGAAGCCATAC
CAAACGACGAGCGTGACACCACGATGCCTGTAGCAATGGCAACAACGTTGCGCAAACTATTAACTGGCGA
ACTACTTACTCTAGCTTCCCGGCAACAATTAATAGACTGGATGGAGGCGGATAAAGTTGCAGGACCACTT
CTGCGCTCGGCCCTTCCGGCTGGCTGGTTTATTGCTGATAAATCTGGAGCCGGTGAGCGTGGGTCTCGCG
GTATCATTGCAGCACTGGGGCCAGATGGTAAGCCCTCCCGTATCGTAGTTATCTACACGACGGGGAGTCA
GGCAACTATGGATGAACGAAATAGACAGATCGCTGAGATAGGTGCCTCACTGATTAAGCATTGGTAACTG
TCAGACCAAGTTTACTCATATATACTTTAGATTGATTTAAAACTTCATTTTTAATTTAAAAGGATCTAGG
TGAAGATCCTTTTTGATAATCTCATGACCAAAATCCCTTAACGTGAGTTTTCGTTCCACTGAGCGTCAGA
CCCCGTAGAAAAGATCAAAGGATCTTCTTGAGATCCTTTTTTTCTGCGCGTAATCTGCTGCTTGCAAACA
AAAAAACCACCGCTACCAGCGGTGGTTTGTTTGCCGGATCAAGAGCTACCAACTCTTTTTCCGAAGGTAA
CTGGCTTCAGCAGAGCGCAGATACCAAATACTGTTCTTCTAGTGTAGCCGTAGTTAGGCCACCACTTCAA
GAACTCTGTAGCACCGCCTACATACCTCGCTCTGCTAATCCTGTTACCAGTGGCTGCTGCCAGTGGCGAT
AAGTCGTGTCTTACCGGGTTGGACTCAAGACGATAGTTACCGGATAAGGCGCAGCGGTCGGGCTGAACGG
GGGGTTCGTGCACACAGCCCAGCTTGGAGCGAACGACCTACACCGAACTGAGATACCTACAGCGTGAGCT
ATGAGAAAGCGCCACGCTTCCCGAAGGGAGAAAGGCGGACAGGTATCCGGTAAGCGGCAGGGTCGGAACA
GGAGAGCGCACGAGGGAGCTTCCAGGGGGAAACGCCTGGTATCTTTATAGTCCTGTCGGGTTTCGCCACC
TCTGACTTGAGCGTCGATTTTTGTGATGCTCGTCAGGGGGGCGGAGCCTATGGAAAAACGCCAGCAACGC
GGCCTTTTTACGGTTCCTGGCCTTTTGCTGGCCTTTTGCTCACATGTTCTTTCCTGCGTTATCCCCTGAT
TCTGTGGATAACCGTATTACCGCCTTTGAGTGAGCTGATACCGCTCGCCGCAGCCGAACGACCGAGCGCA
GCGAGTCAGTGAGCGAGGAAGCGGAAGAGCGCCCAATACGCAAACCGCCTCTCCCCGCGCGTTGGCCGAT
TCATTAATGCAGCTGGCACGACAGGTTTCCCGACTGGAAAGCGGGCAGTGAGCGCAACGCAATTAATGTG
AGTTAGCTCACTCATTAGGCACCCCAGGCTTTACACTTTATGCTTCCGGCTCGTATGTTGTGTGGAATTG
TGAGCGGATAACAATTTCACACAGGAAACAGCTATGACCATGATTACGCCAAGCGCGCAATTAACCCTCA
CTAAAGGGAACAAAAGCTGGAGCTGCAAGCTTAATGTAGTCTTATGCAATACTCTTGTAGTCTTGCAACA
TGGTAACGATGAGTTAGCAACATGCCTTACAAGGAGAGAAAAAGCACCGTGCATGCCGATTGGTGGAAGT
AAGGTGGTACGATCGTGCCTTATTAGGAAGGCAACAGACGGGTCTGACATGGATTGGACGAACCACTGAA
TTGCCGCATTGCAGAGATATTGTATTTAAGTGCCTAGCTCGATACATAAACGGGTCTCTCTGGTTAGACC
AGATCTGAGCCTGGGAGCTCTCTGGCTAACTAGGGAACCCACTGCTTAAGCCTCAATAAAGCTTGCCTTG
AGTGCTTCAAGTAGTGTGTGCCCGTCTGTTGTGTGACTCTGGTAACTAGAGATCCCTCAGACCCTTTTAG
TCAGTGTGGAAAATCTCTAGCAGTGGCGCCCGAACAGGGACTTGAAAGCGAAAGGGAAACCAGAGGAGCT
CTCTCGACGCAGGACTCGGCTTGCTGAAGCGCGCACGGCAAGAGGCGAGGGGCGGCGACTGGTGAGTACG
CCAAAAATTTTGACTAGCGGAGGCTAGAAGGAGAGAGATGGGTGCGAGAGCGTCAGTATTAAGCGGGGGA
GAATTAGATCGCGATGGGAAAAAATTCGGTTAAGGCCAGGGGGAAAGAAAAAATATAAATTAAAACATAT
AGTATGGGCAAGCAGGGAGCTAGAACGATTCGCAGTTAATCCTGGCCTGTTAGAAACATCAGAAGGCTGT
AGACAAATACTGGGACAGCTACAACCATCCCTTCAGACAGGATCAGAAGAACTTAGATCATTATATAATA
CAGTAGCAACCCTCTATTGTGTGCATCAAAGGATAGAGATAAAAGACACCAAGGAAGCTTTAGACAAGAT
AGAGGAAGAGCAAAACAAAAGTAAGACCACCGCACAGCAAGCGGCCGCTGATCTTCAGACCTGGAGGAGG
AGATATGAGGGACAATTGGAGAAGTGAATTATATAAATATAAAGTAGTAAAAATTGAACCATTAGGAGTA
GCACCCACCAAGGCAAAGAGAAGAGTGGTGCAGAGAGAAAAAAGAGCAGTGGGAATAGGAGCTTTGTTCC
TTGGGTTCTTGGGAGCAGCAGGAAGCACTATGGGCGCAGCGTCAATGACGCTGACGGTACAGGCCAGACA
ATTATTGTCTGGTATAGTGCAGCAGCAGAACAATTTGCTGAGGGCTATTGAGGCGCAACAGCATCTGTTG
CAACTCACAGTCTGGGGCATCAAGCAGCTCCAGGCAAGAATCCTGGCTGTGGAAAGATACCTAAAGGATC
AACAGCTCCTGGGGATTTGGGGTTGCTCTGGAAAACTCATTTGCACCACTGCTGTGCCTTGGAATGCTAG
TTGGAGTAATAAATCTCTGGAACAGATTTGGAATCACACGACCTGGATGGAGTGGGACAGAGAAATTAAC
AATTACACAAGCTTAATACACTCCTTAATTGAAGAATCGCAAAACCAGCAAGAAAAGAATGAACAAGAAT
TATTGGAATTAGATAAATGGGCAAGTTTGTGGAATTGGTTTAACATAACAAATTGGCTGTGGTATATAAA
ATTATTCATAATGATAGTAGGAGGCTTGGTAGGTTTAAGAATAGTTTTTGCTGTACTTTCTATAGTGAAT
AGAGTTAGGCAGGGATATTCACCATTATCGTTTCAGACCCACCTCCCAACCCCGAGGGGACCCATGCATT
GCATCTCAATTAGTCAGCAACCAGGTGTGGAAAGTCCCCAGGCTCCCCAGCAGGCAGAAGTATGCAAAGC
ATGCGTCTCAATTAGTCAGCAACCATAGTCCCGCCCCTAACTCCGCCCATCCCGCCCCTAACTCCGCCCA
GTTCCGCCCATTCTCCGCCCCATGGCTGACTAATTTTTTTTATTTATGCAGAGGCCGAGGCCGCCTCGGC
CTCTGAGCTATTCCAGAAGTAGTGAGGAGGCTTTTTTGGAGGCCTAGGCTTTTGCAAAAAGCTTTCTAGA
GGTACCACCGGAGCTTACCATGACCGAGTACAAGCCCACGGTGCGCCTCGCCACCCGCGACGACGTCCCC
AGGGCCGTACGCACCCTCGCCGCCGCGTTCGCCGACTACCCCGCCACGCGCCACACCGTCGATCCGGACC
GCCACATCGAGCGGGTCACCGAGCTGCAAGAACTCTTCCTCACGCGCGTCGGGCTCGACATCGGCAAGGT
GTGGGTCGCGGACGACGGCGCCGCCGTGGCGGTCTGGACCACGCCGGAGAGCGTCGAAGCGGGGGCGGTG
TTCGCCGAGATCGGCCCGCGCATGGCCGAGTTGAGCGGTTCCCGGCTGGCCGCGCAGCAACAGATGGAAG
GCCTCCTGGCGCCGCACCGGCCCAAGGAGCCCGCGTGGTTCCTGGCCACCGTCGGCGTCTCGCCCGACCA
CCAGGGCAAGGGTCTGGGCAGCGCCGTCGTGCTCCCCGGAGTGGAGGCGGCCGAGCGCGCCGGGGTGCCC
GCCTTCCTGGAGACCTCCGCGCCCCGCAACCTCCCCTTCTACGAGCGGCTCGGCTTCACCGTCACCGCCG
ACGTCGAGGTGCCCGAAGGACCGCGCACCTGGTGCATGACCCGCAAGCCCGGTGCCAGTTAACGAATTCT
AGATCTTGAGACAAATGGCAGTATTCATCCACAATTTTAAAAGAAAAGGGGGGATTGGGGGGTACAGTGC
AGGGGAAAGAATAGTAGACATAATAGCAACAGACATACAAACTAAAGAATTACAAAAACAAATTACAAAA
ATTCAAAATTTTCGGGTTTATTACAGGGACAGCAGAGATCCACTTTGGCGCCGG
Features (pLannotate 1.2.2; 32 found; start..end, strand, type, name):
     16..516     +  promoter       hPGK promoter: human phosphoglycerate kinase 1 promoter
    525..848     +  CDS            FKBP-V: F36V mutant of FK506-binding protein FKBP12 binds synthetic ligands that do not bind wild-type FKBP
    927..951     +  protein_bind   attB1: mutant version of attB; recombination site for the Gateway® BP reaction BP Clonase™
    954..1772    +  CDS            Fosl1: FOSL1_MOUSE - Also known as Fra1. Experimental evidence at transcript level: Swiss-Prot protein existence level 2. From Mus musculus (Mouse).
   1776..1800    -  protein_bind   attB2: mutant version of attB; recombination site for the Gateway® BP reaction BP Clonase™
   1852..2440    +  misc_feature   WPRE: woodchuck hepatitis virus posttranscriptional regulatory element
   2491..2510    +  misc_feature   cPPT/CTS (fragment): central polypurine tract and central termination sequence of HIV-1
   2512..2745    +  LTR            3' LTR (ΔU3): self-inactivating 3' long terminal repeat (LTR) from HIV-1
   2823..2944    +  polyA_signal   SV40 poly(A) signal: SV40 polyadenylation signal
   2984..3119    +  rep_origin     SV40 ori: SV40 origin of replication
   3140..3158    -  promoter       T7 promoter: promoter for bacteriophage T7 RNA polymerase
   3166..3321    +  CDS            lacZα (fragment): LacZα fragment of β-galactosidase; lacZ fragment
   3326..3754    +  rep_origin     f1 ori (sequence partly withheld): f1 bacteriophage origin of replication; arrow indicates direction of (+) strand synthesis
   3807..3911    +  promoter       AmpR promoter: bla
   3912..4772    +  CDS            AmpR: β-lactamase; bla; confers resistance to ampicillin, carbenicillin, and related antibiotics
   4943..5531    +  rep_origin     ori: high-copy-number ColE1/pMB1/pBR322/pUC origin of replication
   5714..5806    +  CDS            lacI (fragment): lac repressor; lacI; The lac repressor binds to the lac operator to inhibit transcription in E. coli. This inhibition can be relieved by adding lactose or isopropyl-β-D-thiogalactopyranoside (IPTG).
   5819..5840    +  protein_bind   CAP binding site: CAP binding activates transcription in the presence of cAMP. E. coli catabolite activator protein
   5855..5885    +  promoter       lac promoter: promoter for the E. coli lac operon
   5893..5909    +  protein_bind   lac operator: The lac repressor binds to the lac operator to inhibit transcription in E. coli. This inhibition can be relieved by adding lactose or isopropyl-β-D-thiogalactopyranoside (IPTG). lac repressor encoded by lacI
   5954..5972    +  promoter       T3 promoter: promoter for bacteriophage T3 RNA polymerase
   6000..6226    +  promoter       RSV promoter: Rous sarcoma virus enhancer/promoter
   6227..6407    +  LTR            5' LTR (truncated): truncated 5' long terminal repeat (LTR) from HIV-1
   6454..6579    +  misc_feature   HIV-1 Ψ: packaging signal of human immunodeficiency virus type 1
   6563..6926    +  CDS            HIV-1 gag (fragment): gag protein from human immunodeficiency virus 1; gag
   7072..7305    +  misc_feature   RRE: The Rev response element (RRE) of HIV-1 allows for Rev-dependent mRNA export from the nucleus to the cytoplasm.
   7682..7708    +  CDS            Rev (fragment): human immunodeficiency virus 1 (HIV-1) Rev protein; rev; enhances nuclear export of unspliced and incompletely spliced viral mRNAs
   7715..7738    +  promoter       SV40 promoter (fragment): SV40 early promoter
   7739..7810    +  promoter       SV40 promoter (fragment): SV40 enhancer and early promoter
   7834..7969    +  rep_origin     SV40 ori: SV40 origin of replication
   8015..8611    +  CDS            PuroR (fragment): puromycin N-acetyltransferase; pac from Streptomyces; confers resistance to puromycin
   8660..8777    +  misc_feature   cPPT/CTS: central polypurine tract and central termination sequence of HIV-1
