[The description below was written by a language model from this plasmid's Addgene catalogue record and pLannotate feature annotations shown in this document.]
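Description:
pLEX_305-N-dTAG-FRA1 is a lentiviral mammalian expression plasmid of 8,819 bp built on the pLEX_305-N-dTAG backbone, into which the mouse Fosl1 (Fra1, fos-like antigen 1) coding sequence was introduced by Gateway cloning. In bacteria it is maintained through a high-copy ColE1/pUC-type origin and selected with ampicillin via the β-lactamase gene. An f1 origin and remnants of lac and phage promoter elements are also carried over from the parental cloning vector.

The transfer cassette has a third-generation, self-inactivating layout. An RSV promoter fused to a truncated HIV-1 5' LTR drives genomic RNA production in packaging cells, followed by the Ψ packaging signal with a gag fragment and the Rev response element for Rev-dependent nuclear export. The cassette ends in a ΔU3 3' LTR that disables LTR promoter activity after integration. Within the provirus, an SV40 early promoter region precedes a puromycin N-acetyltransferase gene for selecting transduced cells, and a cPPT/CTS element aids nuclear import of the viral genome. Downstream, the human PGK promoter drives an open reading frame that begins with the F36V mutant of FKBP12 and continues across an attB1 site into Fosl1, which is closed by attB2. A WPRE follows to enhance transcript expression.

The FKBP F36V domain binds synthetic ligands that do not bind wild-type FKBP. In the dTAG system, heterobifunctional degrader molecules use this to recruit an E3 ubiquitin ligase to the tagged protein, causing rapid, ligand-dependent degradation. The construct therefore allows stable expression of N-terminally dTAG-fused Fra1 that can be acutely depleted. The associated publication concerns AP1/Fra1 in resistance to MAPK cascade inhibition in pancreatic cancer.
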