Addgene plasmid #188742: pLEX_305-N-dTAG-FRA1
Purpose: expresses murine Fosl1 (Fra1) with N-terminal tag FKBP F36V (dTAG) for the dTAG system
Depositing lab: Günter Schneider. Depositing organization: Klinikum der Technischen Universität München (TUM Klinikum). Publication: AP1/Fra1 confers resistance to MAPK cascade inhibition in pancreatic cancer. Schneeweis C, Diersch S, Hassan Z, Krauss L, Schneider C, Lucarelli D, Falcomata C, Steiger K, Ollinger R, Kramer OH, Arlt A, Grade M, Schmidt-Supprian M, Hessmann E, Wirth M, Rad R, Reichert M, Saur D, Schneider G. Cell Mol Life Sci. 2022 Dec 19;80(1):12. doi: 10.1007/s00018-022-04638-y. PubMed 36534167.
Backbone
  Vector backbone: pLEX_305-N-dTAG (Plasmid #91797)
  Backbone manufacturer: James Bradner, Behnam Nabet
  Backbone size w/o insert (bp): 7997
  Total vector size (bp): 8819
  Vector type: Mammalian Expression, Lentiviral
  Selectable markers: Puromycin
Growth in bacteria
  Bacterial resistance: Ampicillin, 100 μg/mL
  Growth temperature: 30°C
  Growth strain: NEB Stable
  Copy number: High Copy
Gene/Insert
  Gene/Insert name: Fosl1 (alt names: Fra1; fos-like antigen 1)
  Species: M. musculus (mouse)
  Insert size (bp): 822
  Entrez Gene: Fosl1 (a.k.a. Fra1, fra-1)
  Promoter: hPGK promoter
  Tag / fusion protein: FKBP F36V tag (dTAG) (N terminal on backbone)
  Cloning method: Gateway Cloning
  Sequencing primers: 5′ TGTTCCGCATTCTGCAAGCCTC; 3′ ACAAAGGCATTAAAGCAGCGTATCC
Terms and licenses: Academic/Nonprofit Terms; Industry Terms: Not Available to Industry
How to cite: pLEX_305-N-dTAG-FRA1 was a gift from Günter Schneider (Addgene plasmid # 188742 ; http://n2t.net/addgene:188742 ; RRID:Addgene_188742)
